>Addgene plasmid #143312 | TFORF1750 | addgene full sequence | sequence record 400299 | Addgene NGS Result
TTAATGTAGTCTTATGCAATACTCTTGTAGTCTTGCAACATGGTAACGATGAGTTAGCAACATGCCTTAC
AAGGAGAGAAAAAGCACCGTGCATGCCGATTGGTGGAAGTAAGGTGGTACGATCGTGCCTTATTAGGAAG
GCAACAGACGGGTCTGACATGGATTGGACGAACCACTGAATTGCCGCATTGCAGAGATATTGTATTTAAG
TGCCTAGCTCGATACATAAACGGGTCTCTCTGGTTAGACCAGATCTGAGCCTGGGAGCTCTCTGGCTAAC
TAGGGAACCCACTGCTTAAGCCTCAATAAAGCTTGCCTTGAGTGCTTCAAGTAGTGTGTGCCCGTCTGTT
GTGTGACTCTGGTAACTAGAGATCCCTCAGACCCTTTTAGTCAGTGTGGAAAATCTCTAGCAGTGGCGCC
CGAACAGGGACTTGAAAGCGAAAGGGAAACCAGAGGAGCTCTCTCGACGCAGGACTCGGCTTGCTGAAGC
GCGCACGGCAAGAGGCGAGGGGCGGCGACTGGTGAGTACGCCAAAAATTTTGACTAGCGGAGGCTAGAAG
GAGAGAGATGGGTGCGAGAGCGTCAGTATTAAGCGGGGGAGAATTAGATCGCGATGGGAAAAAATTCGGT
TAAGGCCAGGGGGAAAGAAAAAATATAAATTAAAACATATAGTATGGGCAAGCAGGGAGCTAGAACGATT
CGCAGTTAATCCTGGCCTGTTAGAAACATCAGAAGGCTGTAGACAAATACTGGGACAGCTACAACCATCC
CTTCAGACAGGATCAGAAGAACTTAGATCATTATATAATACAGTAGCAACCCTCTATTGTGTGCATCAAA
GGATAGAGATAAAAGACACCAAGGAAGCTTTAGACAAGATAGAGGAAGAGCAAAACAAAAGTAAGACCAC
CGCACAGCAAGCGGCCGCTGATCTTCAGACCTGGAGGAGGAGATATGAGGGACAATTGGAGAAGTGAATT
ATATAAATATAAAGTAGTAAAAATTGAACCATTAGGAGTAGCACCCACCAAGGCAAAGAGAAGAGTGGTG
CAGAGAGAAAAAAGAGCAGTGGGAATAGGAGCTTTGTTCCTTGGGTTCTTGGGAGCAGCAGGAAGCACTA
TGGGCGCAGCGTCAATGACGCTGACGGTACAGGCCAGACAATTATTGTCTGGTATAGTGCAGCAGCAGAA
CAATTTGCTGAGGGCTATTGAGGCGCAACAGCATCTGTTGCAACTCACAGTCTGGGGCATCAAGCAGCTC
CAGGCAAGAATCCTGGCTGTGGAAAGATACCTAAAGGATCAACAGCTCCTGGGGATTTGGGGTTGCTCTG
GAAAACTCATTTGCACCACTGCTGTGCCTTGGAATGCTAGTTGGAGTAATAAATCTCTGGAACAGATTTG
GAATCACACGACCTGGATGGAGTGGGACAGAGAAATTAACAATTACACAAGCTTAATACACTCCTTAATT
GAAGAATCGCAAAACCAGCAAGAAAAGAATGAACAAGAATTATTGGAATTAGATAAATGGGCAAGTTTGT
GGAATTGGTTTAACATAACAAATTGGCTGTGGTATATAAAATTATTCATAATGATAGTAGGAGGCTTGGT
AGGTTTAAGAATAGTTTTTGCTGTACTTTCTATAGTGAATAGAGTTAGGCAGGGATATTCACCATTATCG
TTTCAGACCCACCTCCCAACCCCGAGGGGACCCATGCATTGCATCTCAATTAGTCAGCAACCAGGTGTGG
AAAGTCCCCAGGCTCCCCAGCAGGCAGAAGTATGCAAAGCATGCGTCTCAATTAGTCAGCAACCATAGTC
CCGCCCCTAACTCCGCCCATCCCGCCCCTAACTCCGCCCAGTTCCGCCCATTCTCCGCCCCATGGCTGAC
TAATTTTTTTTATTTATGCAGAGGCCGAGGCCGCCTCGGCCTCTGAGCTATTCCAGAAGTAGTGAGGAGG
CTTTTTTGGAGGCCTAGGCTTTTGCAAAAAGCTTTCTAGAGGTACCACCGGAGCTTACCATGACCGAGTA
CAAGCCCACGGTGCGCCTCGCCACCCGCGACGACGTCCCCAGGGCCGTACGCACCCTCGCCGCCGCGTTC
GCCGACTACCCCGCCACGCGCCACACCGTCGATCCGGACCGCCACATCGAGCGGGTCACCGAGCTGCAAG
AACTCTTCCTCACGCGCGTCGGGCTCGACATCGGCAAGGTGTGGGTCGCGGACGACGGCGCCGCCGTGGC
GGTCTGGACCACGCCGGAGAGCGTCGAAGCGGGGGCGGTGTTCGCCGAGATCGGCCCGCGCATGGCCGAG
TTGAGCGGTTCCCGGCTGGCCGCGCAGCAACAGATGGAAGGCCTCCTGGCGCCGCACCGGCCCAAGGAGC
CCGCGTGGTTCCTGGCCACCGTCGGCGTCTCGCCCGACCACCAGGGCAAGGGTCTGGGCAGCGCCGTCGT
GCTCCCCGGAGTGGAGGCGGCCGAGCGCGCCGGGGTGCCCGCCTTCCTGGAGACCTCCGCGCCCCGCAAC
CTCCCCTTCTACGAGCGGCTCGGCTTCACCGTCACCGCCGACGTCGAGGTGCCCGAAGGACCGCGCACCT
GGTGCATGACCCGCAAGCCCGGTGCCAGTTAACGAATTCTAGATCTTGAGACAAATGGCAGTATTCATCC
ACAATTTTAAAAGAAAAGGGGGGATTGGGGGGTACAGTGCAGGGGAAAGAATAGTAGACATAATAGCAAC
AGACATACAAACTAAAGAATTACAAAAACAAATTACAAAAATTCAAAATTTTCGGGTTTATTACAGGGAC
AGCAGAGATCCACTTTGGCGCCGGCTCGAGGCCTGCAGGTGCAAAGATGGATAAAGTTTTAAACAGAGAG
GAATCTTTGCAGCTAATGGACCTTCTAGGTCTTGAAAGGAGTGGGAATTGGCTCCGGTGCCCGTCAGTGG
GCAGAGCGCACATCGCCCACAGTCCCCGAGAAGTTGGGGGGAGGGGTCGGCAATTGAACCGGTGCCTAGA
GAAGGTGGCGCGGGGTAAACTGGGAAAGTGATGTCGTGTACTGGCTCCGCCTTTTTCCCGAGGGTGGGGG
AGAACCGTATATAAGTGCAGTAGTCGCCGTGAACGTTCTTTTTCGCAACGGGTTTGCCGCCAGAACACAG
GTAAGTGCCGTGTGTGGTTCCCGCGGGCCTGGCCTCTTTACGGGTTATGGCCCTTGCGTGCCTTGAATTA
CTTCCACCTGGCTGCAGTACGTGATTCTTGATCCCGAGCTTCGGGTTGGAAGTGGGTGGGAGAGTTCGAG
GCCTTGCGCTTAAGGAGCCCCTTCGCCTCGTGCTTGAGTTGAGGCCTGGCCTGGGCGCTGGGGCCGCCGC
GTGCGAATCTGGTGGCACCTTCGCGCCTGTCTCGCTGCTTTCGATAAGTCTCTAGCCATTTAAAATTTTT
GATGACCTGCTGCGACGCTTTTTTTCTGGCAAGATAGTCTTGTAAATGCGGGCCAAGATCTGCACACTGG
TATTTCGGTTTTTGGGGCCGCGGGCGGCGACGGGGCCCGTGCGTCCCAGCGCACATGTTCGGCGAGGCGG
GGCCTGCGAGCGCGGCCACCGAGAATCGGACGGGGGTAGTCTCAAGCTGGCCGGCCTGCTCTGGTGCCTG
GCCTCGCGCCGCCGTGTATCGCCCCGCCCTGGGCGGCAAGGCTGGCCCGGTCGGCACCAGTTGCGTGAGC
GGAAAGATGGCCGCTTCCCGGCCCTGCTGCAGGGAGCTCAAAATGGAGGACGCGGCGCTCGGGAGAGCGG
GCGGGTGAGTCACCCACACAAAGGAAAAGGGCCTTTCCGTCCTCAGCCGTCGCTTCATGTGACTCCACGG
AGTACCGGGCGCCGTCCAGGCACCTCGATTAGTTCTCGAGCTTTTGGAGTACGTCGTCTTTAGGTTGGGG
GGAGGGGTTTTATGCGATGGAGTTTCCCCACACTGAGTGGGTGGAGACTGAAGTTAGGCCAGCTTGGCAC
TTGATGTAATTCTCCTTGGAATTTGCCCTTTTTGAGTTTGGATCTTGGTTCATTCTCAAGCCTCAGACAG
TGGTTCAAAGTTTTTTTCTTCCATTTCAGGTGTCGTGAGGCTAGCACCGCCACCATGCCTCAGGTGACAT
TTAATGATGTGGCTATAGACTTCACTCATGAAGAGTGGGGATGGCTCAGTTCTGCTCAGAGGGACTTATA
CAAGGATGTGATGGTCCAGAATTATGAGAACCTGGTCTCTGTAGGTCTTTCTGTAACTAAGCCATATGTG
ATCACGTTATTGGAGGATGGAAAAGAGCCCTGGATGATGGAGAAAAAACTGTCAAAAGGTATGATTCCAG
ATTGGGAATCAAGATGGGAAAACAAGGAATTATCAACAAAGAAGGATAATTATGATGAAGATTCACCCCA
AACAGTAATAATAGAAAAAGTTGTAAAACAAAGTTATGAATTTTCAAATTCTAAGAAGAATTTGGAATAT
ATAGAGAAGTTGGAAGGGAAGCATGGAAGTCAGGTAGACCATTTCAGACCAGCAATTCTCACCTCTAGAG
AAAGCCCCACTGCAGACAGTGTTTACAAATACAATATATTTAGAAGCACCTTTCATTCAAAGTCTACTCT
TTCTGAACCACAAAAAATTTCTGCTGAAGGGAATTCACACAAATATGATATATTAAAGAAGAACTTACCA
AAAAAGTCAGTTATAAAAAATGAGAAAGTCAATGGTGGAAAGAAACTTTTGAATTCTAATAAAAGTGGGG
CAGCCTTCAGCCAGGGCAAATCTCTTACCCTTCCCCAGACTTGTAATAGAGAGAAAATCTATACATGCAG
TGAATGTGGGAAAGCCTTTGGCAAACAGTCAATCCTCAATCGCCACTGGAGAATTCATACAGGAGAGAAG
CCCTATGAATGTCGTGAATGTGGGAAGACTTTTAGCCATGGCTCATCCCTTACACGACATCTGATAAGCC
ATAGTGGAGAGAAACCTTACAAATGTATTGAATGTGGGAAGGCCTTTAGCCATGTCTCATCACTTACTAA
CCATCAGAGCACTCACACTGGAGAGAAACCATATGAATGTATGAACTGTGGAAAGTCTTTTAGTCGTGTG
TCCCATCTTATTGAACATCTAAGAATTCATACTCAAGAAAAACTCTATGAGTGTCGTATATGTGGAAAGG
CCTTCATTCATAGGTCATCTCTCATTCACCATCAGAAAATCCATACTGGAGAGAAGCCTTATGAATGTAG
AGAATGTGGGAAAGCTTTCTGCTGTAGCTCACACCTTACTCGACATCAAAGAATTCACACTATGGAGAAA
CAATATGAATGCAACAAATGTCTGAAAGTCTTTAGTAGCCTCTCATTTCTTGTTCAGCATCAGAGTATTC
ATACTGAAGAAAAACCCTTTGAATGTCAGAAATGCAGGAAATCCTTCAACCAGCTTGAATCACTGAATAT
GCATTTGAGAAATCACATTAGATTGAAACCCTACGAATGCAGTATATGTGGGAAAGCCTTTAGTCATAGG
TCATCCCTGCTTCAACATCACAGAATTCATACTGGAGAGAAACCTTATGAATGTATTAAATGTGGGAAGA
CCTTCAGCTGTAGTTCAAACCTTACCGTACATCAGAGAATTCACACTGGAGAAAAGCCATATAAATGTAA
TGAGTGTGGGAAAGCTTTTAGCAAAGGCTCAAATCTTACTGCCCATCAAAGAGTACATAATGGAGAGAAA
CCCAATAGTGTGGTAAGTGTGGAAAAGCCTTTAGACTATATGAATCACTATACATGTGAGAAATCTTACA
GAAGAGAAACTGTATAGTAATGAACTAGTCCGTAACTTGAAAGTATTTCGATTTCTTGGCTTTATATATC
TTGTGGAAAGGACGAAACTCAGCCGCTGGAATGAACCCAACGCGTTAAGTCGACAATCAACCTCTGGATT
ACAAAATTTGTGAAAGATTGACTGGTATTCTTAACTATGTTGCTCCTTTTACGCTATGTGGATACGCTGC
TTTAATGCCTTTGTATCATGCTATTGCTTCCCGTATGGCTTTCATTTTCTCCTCCTTGTATAAATCCTGG
TTGCTGTCTCTTTATGAGGAGTTGTGGCCCGTTGTCAGGCAACGTGGCGTGGTGTGCACTGTGTTTGCTG
ACGCAACCCCCACTGGTTGGGGCATTGCCACCACCTGTCAGCTCCTTTCCGGGACTTTCGCTTTCCCCCT
CCCTATTGCCACGGCGGAACTCATCGCCGCCTGCCTTGCCCGCTGCTGGACAGGGGCTCGGCTGTTGGGC
ACTGACAATTCCGTGGTGTTGTCGGGGAAATCATCGTCCTTTCCTTGGCTGCTCGCCTGTGTTGCCACCT
GGATTCTGCGCGGGACGTCCTTCTGCTACGTCCCTTCGGCCCTCAATCCAGCGGACCTTCCTTCCCGCGG
CCTGCTGCCGGCTCTGCGGCCTCTTCCGCGTCTTCGCCTTCGCCCTCAGACGAGTCGGATCTCCCTTTGG
GCCGCCTCCCCGCGTCGACTTTAAGACCAATGACTTACAAGGCAGCTGTAGATCTTAGCCACTTTTTAAA
AGAAAAGGGGGGACTGGAAGGGCTAATTCACTCCCAACGAAGACAAGATCTGCTTTTTGCTTGTACTGGG
TCTCTCTGGTTAGACCAGATCTGAGCCTGGGAGCTCTCTGGCTAACTAGGGAACCCACTGCTTAAGCCTC
AATAAAGCTTGCCTTGAGTGCTTCAAGTAGTGTGTGCCCGTCTGTTGTGTGACTCTGGTAACTAGAGATC
CCTCAGACCCTTTTAGTCAGTGTGGAAAATCTCTAGCAGTACGTATAGTAGTTCATGTCATCTTATTATT
CAGTATTTATAACTTGCAAAGAAATGAATATCAGAGAGTGAGAGGAACTTGTTTATTGCAGCTTATAATG
GTTACAAATAAAGCAATAGCATCACAAATTTCACAAATAAAGCATTTTTTTCACTGCATTCTAGTTGTGG
TTTGTCCAAACTCATCAATGTATCTTATCATGTCTGGCTCTAGCTATCCCGCCCCTAACTCCGCCCATCC
CGCCCCTAACTCCGCCCAGTTCCGCCCATTCTCCGCCCCATGGCTGACTAATTTTTTTTATTTATGCAGA
GGCCGAGGCCGCCTCGGCCTCTGAGCTATTCCAGAAGTAGTGAGGAGGCTTTTTTGGAGGCCTAGGGACG
TACCCAATTCGCCCTATAGTGAGTCGTATTACGCGCGCTCACTGGCCGTCGTTTTACAACGTCGTGACTG
GGAAAACCCTGGCGTTACCCAACTTAATCGCCTTGCAGCACATCCCCCTTTCGCCAGCTGGCGTAATAGC
GAAGAGGCCCGCACCGATCGCCCTTCCCAACAGTTGCGCAGCCTGAATGGCGAATGGG
[124 nt withheld, positions 7409-7532]
C
[91 nt withheld, positions 7534-7624]
A
[49 nt withheld, positions 7626-7674]
CCTTTGACGTTGGAGTCCACGTTCTTT
[37 nt withheld, positions 7702-7738]
ACCCTATCTCGGTCTATTCTTTTGATTTATAAGGGATTTTGCCGATTTCGGCCTATTGGTTAAAAAATGA
GCTGATTTAACAAAAATTTAACGCGAATTTTAACAAAATATTAACGCTTACAATTTAGGTGGCACTTTTC
GGGGAAATGTGCGCGGAACCCCTATTTGTTTATTTTTCTAAATACATTCAAATATGTATCCGCTCATGAG
ACAATAACCCTGATAAATGCTTCAATAATATTGAAAAAGGAAGAGTATGAGTATTCAACATTTCCGTGTC
GCCCTTATTCCCTTTTTTGCGGCATTTTGCCTTCCTGTTTTTGCTCACCCAGAAACGCTGGTGAAAGTAA
AAGATGCTGAAGATCAGTTGGGTGCACGAGTGGGTTACATCGAACTGGATCTCAACAGCGGTAAGATCCT
TGAGAGTTTTCGCCCCGAAGAACGTTTTCCAATGATGAGCACTTTTAAAGTTCTGCTATGTGGCGCGGTA
TTATCCCGTATTGACGCCGGGCAAGAGCAACTCGGTCGCCGCATACACTATTCTCAGAATGACTTGGTTG
AGTACTCACCAGTCACAGAAAAGCATCTTACGGATGGCATGACAGTAAGAGAATTATGCAGTGCTGCCAT
AACCATGAGTGATAACACTGCGGCCAACTTACTTCTGACAACGATCGGAGGACCGAAGGAGCTAACCGCT
TTTTTGCACAACATGGGGGATCATGTAACTCGCCTTGATCGTTGGGAACCGGAGCTGAATGAAGCCATAC
CAAACGACGAGCGTGACACCACGATGCCTGTAGCAATGGCAACAACGTTGCGCAAACTATTAACTGGCGA
ACTACTTACTCTAGCTTCCCGGCAACAATTAATAGACTGGATGGAGGCGGATAAAGTTGCAGGACCACTT
CTGCGCTCGGCCCTTCCGGCTGGCTGGTTTATTGCTGATAAATCTGGAGCCGGTGAGCGTGGGTCTCGCG
GTATCATTGCAGCACTGGGGCCAGATGGTAAGCCCTCCCGTATCGTAGTTATCTACACGACGGGGAGTCA
GGCAACTATGGATGAACGAAATAGACAGATCGCTGAGATAGGTGCCTCACTGATTAAGCATTGGTAACTG
TCAGACCAAGTTTACTCATATATACTTTAGATTGATTTAAAACTTCATTTTTAATTTAAAAGGATCTAGG
TGAAGATCCTTTTTGATAATCTCATGACCAAAATCCCTTAACGTGAGTTTTCGTTCCACTGAGCGTCAGA
CCCCGTAGAAAAGATCAAAGGATCTTCTTGAGATCCTTTTTTTCTGCGCGTAATCTGCTGCTTGCAAACA
AAAAAACCACCGCTACCAGCGGTGGTTTGTTTGCCGGATCAAGAGCTACCAACTCTTTTTCCGAAGGTAA
CTGGCTTCAGCAGAGCGCAGATACCAAATACTGTTCTTCTAGTGTAGCCGTAGTTAGGCCACCACTTCAA
GAACTCTGTAGCACCGCCTACATACCTCGCTCTGCTAATCCTGTTACCAGTGGCTGCTGCCAGTGGCGAT
AAGTCGTGTCTTACCGGGTTGGACTCAAGACGATAGTTACCGGATAAGGCGCAGCGGTCGGGCTGAACGG
GGGGTTCGTGCACACAGCCCAGCTTGGAGCGAACGACCTACACCGAACTGAGATACCTACAGCGTGAGCT
ATGAGAAAGCGCCACGCTTCCCGAAGGGAGAAAGGCGGACAGGTATCCGGTAAGCGGCAGGGTCGGAACA
GGAGAGCGCACGAGGGAGCTTCCAGGGGGAAACGCCTGGTATCTTTATAGTCCTGTCGGGTTTCGCCACC
TCTGACTTGAGCGTCGATTTTTGTGATGCTCGTCAGGGGGGCGGAGCCTATGGAAAAACGCCAGCAACGC
GGCCTTTTTACGGTTCCTGGCCTTTTGCTGGCCTTTTGCTCACATGTTCTTTCCTGCGTTATCCCCTGAT
TCTGTGGATAACCGTATTACCGCCTTTGAGTGAGCTGATACCGCTCGCCGCAGCCGAACGACCGAGCGCA
GCGAGTCAGTGAGCGAGGAAGCGGAAGAGCGCCCAATACGCAAACCGCCTCTCCCCGCGCGTTGGCCGAT
TCATTAATGCAGCTGGCACGACAGGTTTCCCGACTGGAAAGCGGGCAGTGAGCGCAACGCAATTAATGTG
AGTTAGCTCACTCATTAGGCACCCCAGGCTTTACACTTTATGCTTCCGGCTCGTATGTTGTGTGGAATTG
TGAGCGGATAACAATTTCACACAGGAAACAGCTATGACCATGATTACGCCAAGCGCGCAATTAACCCTCA
CTAAAGGGAACAAAAGCTGGAGCTGCAAGC
Features (pLannotate 1.2.2; 32 found; start..end, strand, type, name):
      5..231     +  promoter       RSV promoter: Rous sarcoma virus enhancer/promoter
    232..412     +  LTR            5' LTR (truncated): truncated 5' long terminal repeat (LTR) from HIV-1
    459..584     +  misc_feature   HIV-1 Ψ: packaging signal of human immunodeficiency virus type 1
    568..931     +  CDS            HIV-1 gag (fragment): gag protein from human immunodeficiency virus 1; gag
   1077..1310    +  misc_feature   RRE: The Rev response element (RRE) of HIV-1 allows for Rev-dependent mRNA export from the nucleus to the cytoplasm.
   1687..1713    +  CDS            Rev (fragment): human immunodeficiency virus 1 (HIV-1) Rev protein; rev; enhances nuclear export of unspliced and incompletely spliced viral mRNAs
   1720..1743    +  promoter       SV40 promoter (fragment): SV40 early promoter
   1744..1815    +  promoter       SV40 promoter (fragment): SV40 enhancer and early promoter
   1839..1974    +  rep_origin     SV40 ori: SV40 origin of replication
   2020..2616    +  CDS            PuroR (fragment): puromycin N-acetyltransferase; pac from Streptomyces; confers resistance to puromycin
   2665..2782    +  misc_feature   cPPT/CTS: central polypurine tract and central termination sequence of HIV-1
   2847..2913    +  CDS            small t antigen (fragment): SV40 (simian virus 40) small t antigen
   2920..4098    +  promoter       EF-1α promoter: strong constitutive promoter for human elongation factor EF-1α
   4115..4897    +  CDS            ZNF181 (fragment): ZN181_HUMAN - Experimental evidence at protein level: Swiss-Prot protein existence level 1. May be involved in transcriptional regulation. From Homo sapiens (Human).
   5744..5824    +  CDS            ZNF181 (fragment): ZN181_HUMAN - Experimental evidence at protein level: Swiss-Prot protein existence level 1. May be involved in transcriptional regulation. From Homo sapiens (Human).
   5840..5893    +  promoter       U6 promoter (fragment): RNA polymerase III promoter for human U6 snRNA
   5935..6523    +  misc_feature   WPRE: woodchuck hepatitis virus posttranscriptional regulatory element
   6574..6593    +  misc_feature   cPPT/CTS (fragment): central polypurine tract and central termination sequence of HIV-1
   6595..6828    +  LTR            3' LTR (ΔU3): self-inactivating 3' long terminal repeat (LTR) from HIV-1
   6906..7027    +  polyA_signal   SV40 poly(A) signal: SV40 polyadenylation signal
   7067..7202    +  rep_origin     SV40 ori: SV40 origin of replication
   7223..7241    -  promoter       T7 promoter: promoter for bacteriophage T7 RNA polymerase
   7249..7404    +  CDS            lacZα (fragment): LacZα fragment of β-galactosidase; lacZ fragment
   7409..7837    +  rep_origin     f1 ori (sequence partly withheld): f1 bacteriophage origin of replication; arrow indicates direction of (+) strand synthesis
   7890..7994    +  promoter       AmpR promoter: bla
   7995..8855    +  CDS            AmpR: β-lactamase; bla; confers resistance to ampicillin, carbenicillin, and related antibiotics
   9026..9614    +  rep_origin     ori: high-copy-number ColE1/pMB1/pBR322/pUC origin of replication
   9797..9889    +  CDS            lacI (fragment): lac repressor; lacI; The lac repressor binds to the lac operator to inhibit transcription in E. coli. This inhibition can be relieved by adding lactose or isopropyl-β-D-thiogalactopyranoside (IPTG).
   9902..9923    +  protein_bind   CAP binding site: CAP binding activates transcription in the presence of cAMP. E. coli catabolite activator protein
   9938..9968    +  promoter       lac promoter: promoter for the E. coli lac operon
   9976..9992    +  protein_bind   lac operator: The lac repressor binds to the lac operator to inhibit transcription in E. coli. This inhibition can be relieved by adding lactose or isopropyl-β-D-thiogalactopyranoside (IPTG). lac repressor encoded by lacI
  10037..10055   +  promoter       T3 promoter: promoter for bacteriophage T3 RNA polymerase
