[The description below was written by a language model from this plasmid's Addgene catalogue record and pLannotate feature annotations shown in this document.]
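Description:
TFORF1750 is a lentiviral mammalian expression plasmid built on the pLX_TRC317 backbone and carrying the human zinc-finger gene ZNF181 as a barcoded transcription factor ORF. It belongs to a large collection in which each ORF is paired with a unique 24-bp barcode, so that individual factors can be identified by sequencing in pooled overexpression screens. The barcode itself is not annotated in the feature table. In bacteria the plasmid is maintained through a high-copy ColE1/pUC-type origin and selected with ampicillin (AmpR). An f1 origin and lac/T7/T3 remnants of the cloning backbone are also present. The record cautions that the plasmid may recombine, as is common for vectors with repeated LTRs.

The viral portion has a third-generation, self-inactivating layout. An RSV promoter drives a truncated HIV-1 5' LTR, followed by the Ψ packaging signal with a gag fragment, the RRE for Rev-dependent RNA export, a cPPT/CTS, and a ΔU3 3' LTR followed by an SV40 polyadenylation signal. Two expression units lie between the LTRs. An SV40 early promoter drives puromycin N-acetyltransferase for selecting transduced cells, and the strong constitutive EF-1α promoter drives the ZNF181 ORF. A WPRE downstream enhances transcript stability and expression.

The annotation tool matched ZNF181 as only two fragments, at either end of a region about 1.7 kb long. That region is broadly consistent with the recorded 1.8 kb insert, which presumably also includes flanking sequence. The gap may reflect isoform differences or the synthetic origin of the ORF, but the record does not explain it. The short U6 promoter and small t antigen matches appear to be residual or incidental fragments. The construct is used to make lentivirus for stable ZNF181 overexpression, for example in directed differentiation screens.
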