Addgene plasmid #143312: TFORF1750
Purpose: Lentiviral vector for overexpressing transcription factor ORFs with unique 24-bp barcodes. Barcodes facilitate identification of transcription factors in pooled screens.
Depositing lab: Feng Zhang. Depositing organization: Broad Institute. Publication: A transcription factor atlas of directed differentiation. Joung J, Ma S, Tay T, Geiger-Schuller KR, Kirchgatterer PC, Verdine VK, Guo B, Arias-Garcia MA, Allen WE, Singh A, Kuksenko O, Abudayyeh OO, Gootenberg JS, Fu Z, Macrae RK, Buenrostro JD, Regev A, Zhang F. Cell. 2023 Jan 5;186(1):209-229.e26. doi: 10.1016/j.cell.2022.11.026. PubMed 36608654.
Backbone
  Vector backbone: pLX_TRC317
  Backbone manufacturer: Broad Institute Genetic Perturbation Platform
  Backbone size w/o insert (bp): 8264
  Vector type: Mammalian Expression, Lentiviral
  Selectable markers: Puromycin
Growth in bacteria
  Bacterial resistance: Ampicillin, 100 μg/mL
  Growth temperature: 37°C
  Growth strain: NEB Stable
  Copy number: High Copy
Gene/Insert
  Gene/Insert name: ZNF181
  Species: H. sapiens (human)
  Insert size (bp): 1814
  Entrez Gene: ZNF181 (a.k.a. HHZ181, MGC44316)
  Promoter: EF1a
  Cloning method: Unknown
  Sequencing primers: 5′ GGGTGGAGACTGAAGTTAGGCCAG; 3′ CACATAGCGTAAAAGGAGCAACATAG
Terms and licenses: Academic/Nonprofit Terms; Industry Terms: Not Available to Industry
Depositor comments: XM_017026739,XM_005258850,NM_001145665,ENST00000459757 . The transcription factor ORF portion of this plasmid was synthesized by Genewiz. Please test multiple small colonies in case of plasmid recombination. To make this collection available in a timely manner, a portion of this collection was not fully sequenced by Addgene. If an Addgene verified full plasmid sequence is not available, please contact us prior to placing an order to request the full sequence.
How to cite: TFORF1750 was a gift from Feng Zhang (Addgene plasmid # 143312 ; http://n2t.net/addgene:143312 ; RRID:Addgene_143312)
