>Addgene plasmid #143312 | TFORF1750 | depositor partial sequence | sequence record 282074 | Insert
ACCGCCACCATGCCTCAGGTGACATTTAATGATGTGGCTATAGACTTCACTCATGAAGAGTGGGGATGGC
TCAGTTCTGCTCAGAGGGACTTATACAAGGATGTGATGGTCCAGAATTATGAGAACCTGGTCTCTGTAGG
TCTTTCTGTAACTAAGCCATATGTGATCACGTTATTGGAGGATGGAAAAGAGCCCTGGATGATGGAGAAA
AAACTGTCAAAAGGTATGATTCCAGATTGGGAATCAAGATGGGAAAACAAGGAATTATCAACAAAGAAGG
ATAATTATGATGAAGATTCACCCCAAACAGTAATAATAGAAAAAGTTGTAAAACAAAGTTATGAATTTTC
AAATTCTAAGAAGAATTTGGAATATATAGAGAAGTTGGAAGGGAAGCATGGAAGTCAGGTAGACCATTTC
AGACCAGCAATTCTCACCTCTAGAGAAAGCCCCACTGCAGACAGTGTTTACAAATACAATATATTTAGAA
GCACCTTTCATTCAAAGTCTACTCTTTCTGAACCACAAAAAATTTCTGCTGAAGGGAATTCACACAAATA
TGATATATTAAAGAAGAACTTACCAAAAAAGTCAGTTATAAAAAATGAGAAAGTCAATGGTGGAAAGAAA
CTTTTGAATTCTAATAAAAGTGGGGCAGCCTTCAGCCAGGGCAAATCTCTTACCCTTCCCCAGACTTGTA
ATAGAGAGAAAATCTATACATGCAGTGAATGTGGGAAAGCCTTTGGCAAACAGTCAATCCTCAATCGCCA
CTGGAGAATTCATACAGGAGAGAAGCCCTATGAATGTCGTGAATGTGGGAAGACTTTTAGCCATGGCTCA
TCCCTTACACGACATCTGATAAGCCATAGTGGAGAGAAACCTTACAAATGTATTGAATGTGGGAAGGCCT
TTAGCCATGTCTCATCACTTACTAACCATCAGAGCACTCACACTGGAGAGAAACCATATGAATGTATGAA
CTGTGGAAAGTCTTTTAGTCGTGTGTCCCATCTTATTGAACATCTAAGAATTCATACTCAAGAAAAACTC
TATGAGTGTCGTATATGTGGAAAGGCCTTCATTCATAGGTCATCTCTCATTCACCATCAGAAAATCCATA
CTGGAGAGAAGCCTTATGAATGTAGAGAATGTGGGAAAGCTTTCTGCTGTAGCTCACACCTTACTCGACA
TCAAAGAATTCACACTATGGAGAAACAATATGAATGCAACAAATGTCTGAAAGTCTTTAGTAGCCTCTCA
TTTCTTGTTCAGCATCAGAGTATTCATACTGAAGAAAAACCCTTTGAATGTCAGAAATGCAGGAAATCCT
TCAACCAGCTTGAATCACTGAATATGCATTTGAGAAATCACATTAGATTGAAACCCTACGAATGCAGTAT
ATGTGGGAAAGCCTTTAGTCATAGGTCATCCCTGCTTCAACATCACAGAATTCATACTGGAGAGAAACCT
TATGAATGTATTAAATGTGGGAAGACCTTCAGCTGTAGTTCAAACCTTACCGTACATCAGAGAATTCACA
CTGGAGAAAAGCCATATAAATGTAATGAGTGTGGGAAAGCTTTTAGCAAAGGCTCAAATCTTACTGCCCA
TCAAAGAGTACATAATGGAGAGAAACCCAATAGTGTGGTAAGTGTGGAAAAGCCTTTAGACTATATGAAT
CACTATACATGTGAGAAATCTTACAGAAGAGAAACTGTATAGTAATGAACTAGTCCGTAACTTGAAAGTA
TTTCGATTTCTTGGCTTTATATATCTTGTGGAAAGGACGAAACTCAGCCGCTGGAATGAACCCA
