>Addgene plasmid #143312 | TFORF1750 | depositor partial sequence | sequence record 282075 | Barcode
AACTCAGCCGCTGGAATGAACCCA
